Addgene plasmid #225653: pJL NrsS NarX Chimera
Purpose: Expresses a NarX-based chimera capable of sensing nickel (II). For use with NarL-YdfI and reporter plasmids from this study.
Depositing lab: Neha Kamat. Depositing organization: Northwestern University. Publication: Engineering transmembrane signal transduction in synthetic membranes using two-component systems. Peruzzi JA, Galvez NR, Kamat NP. Proc Natl Acad Sci U S A. 2023 May 9;120(19):e2218610120. doi: 10.1073/pnas.2218610120. Epub 2023 May 1. PubMed 37126679.
Backbone
  Vector backbone: pJL
  Backbone manufacturer: Gift from Jewett lab
  Vector type: Bacterial Expression ; Cell free expression
Growth in bacteria
  Bacterial resistance: Kanamycin, 50 μg/mL
  Growth temperature: 37°C
  Growth strain: DH5alpha
  Copy number: High Copy
Gene/Insert
  Gene/Insert name: NrsS-NarX
  Species: Synthetic
  Insert size (bp): 1968
  Mutation: Transmembrane and sensing domain replaced to detect nickel (II)
  Promoter: T7
  Tag / fusion protein: Myc (C terminal on insert)
  Cloning method: Gibson Cloning
Terms and licenses: Academic/Nonprofit Terms; Industry Terms: Not Available to Industry
How to cite: pJL NrsS NarX Chimera was a gift from Neha Kamat (Addgene plasmid # 225653 ; http://n2t.net/addgene:225653 ; RRID:Addgene_225653)
