[The description below was written by a language model from this plasmid's Addgene catalogue record and pLannotate feature annotations shown in this document.]
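Description:
pJL NrsS NarX Chimera is a compact (about 3.7 kb) bacterial and cell-free expression plasmid built on the pJL backbone. It is maintained at high copy number in E. coli through a ColE1/pUC-type origin of replication and selected with kanamycin via an aminoglycoside phosphotransferase (KanR) gene encoded on the opposite strand from the expression cassette.

The payload is a synthetic histidine kinase chimera of roughly 2 kb placed between a T7 promoter with the strong phage T7 gene 10 ribosome binding site and a T7 terminator, so expression depends on T7 RNA polymerase, as supplied in cell-free transcription-translation reactions or in suitable expression strains. The open reading frame begins with a fragment of NrsS (also called RppB), the nickel-responsive sensor kinase from Synechocystis sp. PCC 6803, which contributes the transmembrane and sensing region. This is joined to a large fragment of E. coli NarX, the nitrate/nitrite sensor that normally signals to the response regulators NarL and NarP by phosphorylation. Swapping the input domain in this way is intended to redirect NarX signalling output so that it responds to nickel (II) rather than nitrate. A C-terminal Myc epitope allows detection of the protein. The annotation matches this as a partial hit to a 3xMyc element, and a short downstream match to a T7 gene 10B-derived solubility tag sits just before the terminator and is probably vector-derived sequence rather than a functional fusion.

The plasmid is meant to be used with companion NarL-YdfI and reporter plasmids from the same study, which reconstituted two-component transmembrane signal transduction in synthetic membranes.
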