Features (pLannotate 1.2.2; 9 found; start..end, strand, type, name):
      6..24      +  promoter       T7 promoter: promoter for bacteriophage T7 RNA polymerase
     56..78      +  RBS            RBS: efficient ribosome binding site from bacteriophage T7 gene 10 (Olins and Rangwala, 1989)
     86..874     +  CDS            rppB (fragment): RPPB_SYNY3 - Also known as nrsS From Synechocystis sp. (strain PCC 6803 / Kazusa).
    788..2011    +  CDS            narX (fragment): NARX_ECOLI - Also known as narR. Experimental evidence at protein level: Swiss-Prot protein existence level 1. Acts as a sensor for nitrate/nitrite and transduces signal of nitrate availability to the NarL protein and of both nitrate/nitrite to the NarP protein. NarX probably activates NarL and NarP by phosphorylation in the presence of nitrate. NarX also plays a negative role in controlling NarL activity, probably through dephosphorylation in the absence of nitrate. From Escherichia coli (strain K12).
   2024..2053    +  CDS            3xMyc (fragment): 3 tandem Myc epitope tags
   2065..2114    +  CDS            SET1 (fragment): solubility-enhancement tag derived from T7 phage gene 10B
   2122..2169    +  terminator     T7 terminator: transcription terminator for bacteriophage T7 RNA polymerase
   2187..3002    -  CDS            KanR: aminoglycoside phosphotransferase; aph(3')-Ia; confers resistance to kanamycin in bacteria or G418 (Geneticin®) in eukaryotes
   3124..3712    +  rep_origin     ori: high-copy-number ColE1/pMB1/pBR322/pUC origin of replication
>Addgene plasmid #225653 | pJL NrsS NarX Chimera | addgene full sequence | sequence record 454026 | Addgene NGS Result
GAAATTAATACGACTCACTATAGGGAGACCACAACGGTTTCCCTCTAGAAATAATTTTGTTTAACTTTAA
GAAGGAGATATACATATGAATACCCGTCGTCTGTTTGCACGTAGCCGTCTGCAGCTGGCATTTTGGTATG
CACTGGTTATGGGTGGTATTCTGACCCTGTTAGGTCTGGGTGTTTATCGTGCAATTGTTCAGGCAAATTG
GATGGCACTGGAACGTGAAGTTGAAAGCATTGCAGGCACCCTGCATGATAGCCTGGAACCGATGCTGCCG
AGCAATGCAAGCCCGACCGGTGTGCTGCAGAAAATGCTGCCGGATCTGTGTCTGGTTAATCAGCCGTGCC
AGGTTAATCCGACACTGATTGAACGTCATACCCTGGGTATTAGCGATCGTAGCCTGTATTATATCCGCCT
GTTTGATTATCAGGGTAATCTGCTGGCGTTTAGCCCGAATCAGCCTGCAAGCCTGAGCAGCATCTTTAAT
CAAGAAACCTGGCAGACCATTCATCCGCCTACCGGTGATCGTTATCGTCAGTTTACCACCATTCTGCATA
GCGCAGGTAATACCGATAAAAGCAGCTGGGGTTATCTGCAAATTGGTCGTAGTCTGGCAGCCTTTGATGC
CGAAAATAAACGTATTCTGTGGATTCTGGGTCTGAGCTTTCCGATTGCACTGGGTTTAGTTGCATTTAGC
AGTTGGGGTTTAGCAGGTCTGGCAATGCGTCCGATTTATCAGAGCTATCAGCAGCAGCAACAGTTTACCG
CAAATGCAGCACATGAACTGCGTAGTCCGCTGGCAAGCCTGCTGGCAACCGTTGAAGCAGTTCTGCGTAT
TGATAGCAGCCATAGTCCGGAAATTAACACCATGTCTGCAGAACTGGCCGAAAGTTATGCCGTACTTGAG
CAGCGGGTTCAGGAGAAAACCGCCGGGCTGGAGCATAAAAATCAGATCCTCTCTTTTTTATGGCAGGCTA
ACCGCCGTTTGCATTCCCGCGCCCCGCTGTGTGAACGCCTGTCACCTGTACTCAACGGCTTACAGAATTT
AACCCTGCTACGTGATATCGAATTGCGGGTGTATGACACTGATGATGAAGAGAATCATCAGGAGTTTACC
TGCCAGCCAGATATGACTTGTGATGATAAAGGCTGCCAGCTCTGCCCGCGCGGCGTATTACCCGTTGGTG
ATCGCGGCACGACCCTGAAGTGGCGGCTGGCTGACTCTCATACGCAGTACGGTATTTTGCTGGCGACCCT
GCCACAGGGGCGTCATCTTAGCCATGATCAACAACAACTGGTGGATACCCTGGCTGAACAACTCACCGCC
ACGCTGGCGCTGGATCGCCATCAGGAACGTCAGCAACAGTTGATCGTGATGGAAGAGCGTGCCACCATTG
CGCGCGAACTGCATGATTCTATTGCCCAATCTCTCTCTTGCATGAAGATGCAGGTGAGTTGTTTACAGAT
GCAGGGCGATGCGCTGCCAGAAAGCAGCCGCGAACTGTTAAGTCAGATCCGTAACGAACTGAATGCATCC
TGGGCGCAGTTGCGTGAATTGCTCATCACATTCCGCTTGCAGCTCACCGAGCCTGGATTACGTCCGGCGC
TGGAGGCGAGTTGCGAAGAGTACAGCGCCAAATTTGGCTTCCCGGTGAAGCTGGATTATCAATTGCCGCC
TCGCCTGGTGCCTTCGCATCAGGCAATCCACTTGTTGCAAATTGCCCGTGAGGCATTAAGTAACGCCCTC
AAACATTCGCAAGCGAGTGAAGTCGTGGTGACGGTGGCGCAAAACGATAATCAGGTCAAACTGACCGTCC
AGGATAACGGCTGCGGCGTGCCTGAAAATGCCATCCGCAGCAATCACTACGGCATGATAATAATGCGCGA
TCGTGCGCAAAGTTTACGAGGCGATTGCCGCGTCCGCCGTCGTGAATCAGGTGGCACCGAAGTGGTGGTC
ACCTTTATTCCCGAAAAAACTTTCACAGACGTCCAAGGAGATACCCATGAGGGAGGAGGAAGCGAGCAGA
AACTCATCTCTGAAGAGGATCTGTAAGTCGACCGGCTGCTAACAAAGCCCGAAAGGAAGCTGAGTTGGCT
GCTGCCACCGCTGAGCAATAACTAGCATAACCCCTTGGGGCCTCTAAACGGGTCTTGAGGGGTTTTTTGC
TGAAAGCCAATTCTGATTAGAAAAACTCATCGAGCATCAAATGAAACTGCAATTTATTCATATCAGGATT
ATCAATACCATATTTTTGAAAAAGCCGTTTCTGTAATGAAGGAGAAAACTCACCGAGGCAGTTCCATAGG
ATGGCAAGATCCTGGTATCGGTCTGCGATTCCGACTCGTCCAACATCAATACAACCTATTAATTTCCCCT
CGTCAAAAATAAGGTTATCAAGTGAGAAATCACCATGAGTGACGACTGAATCCGGTGAGAATGGCAAAAG
CTTATGCATTTCTTTCCAGACTTGTTCAACAGGCCAGCCATTACGCTCGTCATCAAAATCACTCGCATCA
ACCAAACCGTTATTCATTCGTGATTGCGCCTGAGCGAGACGAAATACGCGATCGCTGTTAAAAGGACAAT
TACAAACAGGAATCGAATGCAACCGGCGCAGGAACACTGCCAGCGCATCAACAATATTTTCACCTGAATC
AGGATATTCTTCTAATACCTGGAATGCTGTTTTCCCGGGGATCGCAGTGGTGAGTAACCATGCATCATCA
GGAGTACGGATAAAATGCTTGATGGTCGGAAGAGGCATAAATTCCGTCAGCCAGTTTAGTCTGACCATCT
CATCTGTAACATCATTGGCAACGCTACCTTTGCCATGTTTCAGAAACAACTCTGGCGCATCGGGCTTCCC
ATACAATCGATAGATTGTCGCACCTGATTGCCCGACATTATCGCGAGCCCATTTATACCCATATAAATCA
GCATCCATGTTGGAATTTAATCGCGGCTTCGAGCAAGACGTTTCCCGTTGAATATGGCTCATAACACCCC
TTGTATTACTGTTTATGTAAGCAGACAGTTTTATTGTTCATGATGATATATTTTTATCTTGTGCAATGTA
ACATCAGAGATTTTGAGACACAACGTGAGATCAAAGGATCTTCTTGAGATCCTTTTTTTCTGCGCGTAAT
CTGCTGCTTGCAAACAAAAAAACCACCGCTACCAGCGGTGGTTTGTTTGCCGGATCAAGAGCTACCAACT
CTTTTTCCGAAGGTAACTGGCTTCAGCAGAGCGCAGATACCAAATACTGTTCTTCTAGTGTAGCCGTAGT
TAGGCCACCACTTCAAGAACTCTGTAGCACCGCCTACATACCTCGCTCTGCTAATCCTGTTACCAGTGGC
TGCTGCCAGTGGCGATAAGTCGTGTCTTACCGGGTTGGACTCAAGACGATAGTTACCGGATAAGGCGCAG
CGGTCGGGCTGAACGGGGGGTTCGTGCACACAGCCCAGCTTGGAGCGAACGACCTACACCGAACTGAGAT
ACCTACAGCGTGAGCTATGAGAAAGCGCCACGCTTCCCGAAGGGAGAAAGGCGGACAGGTATCCGGTAAG
CGGCAGGGTCGGAACAGGAGAGCGCACGAGGGAGCTTCCAGGGGGAAACGCCTGGTATCTTTATAGTCCT
GTCGGGTTTCGCCACCTCTGACTTGAGCGTCGATTTTTGTGATGCTCGTCAGGGGGGCGGAGCCTATGGA
AAAACGCCAGCAACGCGATCCCGC
